Addgene plasmid #195143: pBABE_HRASV12_Hyg
Purpose: HRas G12V overexpression vector with hygroymycin resistance
Depositing lab: Jason Sheltzer. Depositing organization: Yale University. Publication: Oncogene-like addiction to aneuploidy in human cancers. Girish V, Lakhani AA, Thompson SL, Scaduto CM, Brown LM, Hagenson RA, Sausville EL, Mendelson BE, Kandikuppa PK, Lukow DA, Yuan ML, Stevens EC, Lee SN, Schukken KM, Akalu SM, Vasudevan A, Zou C, Salovska B, Li W, Smith JC, Taylor AM, Martienssen RA, Liu Y, Sun R, Sheltzer JM. Science. 2023 Jul 6:eadg4521. doi: 10.1126/science.adg4521. PubMed 37410869.
Backbone
  Vector backbone: pBABE-hyg
  Vector type: Mammalian Expression
  Selectable markers: Hygromycin
Growth in bacteria
  Bacterial resistance: Ampicillin, 100 μg/mL
  Growth temperature: 37°C
  Growth strain: NEB Stable
  Copy number: High Copy
Gene/Insert
  Gene/Insert name: hRAS
  Species: H. sapiens (human)
  Mutation: G12V
  Entrez Gene: HRAS (a.k.a. C-BAS/HAS, C-H-RAS, C-HA-RAS1, CTLO, H-RASIDX, HAMSV, HRAS1, RASH1, p21ras)
  Cloning method: Restriction Enzyme; 5′ cloning site Unknown (unknown if destroyed)
Terms and licenses: Academic/Nonprofit Terms; Industry Terms: Not Available to Industry
Depositor comments: Please visit https://doi.org/10.1101/2023.01.09.523344 for bioRxiv preprint.
How to cite: pBABE_HRASV12_Hyg was a gift from Jason Sheltzer (Addgene plasmid # 195143 ; http://n2t.net/addgene:195143 ; RRID:Addgene_195143)
