[The description below was written by a language model from this plasmid's Addgene catalogue record and pLannotate feature annotations shown in this document.]
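Description:
pBABE_HRASV12_Hyg is a Moloney murine leukemia virus-based retroviral expression plasmid built on the pBABE-hyg backbone, catalogued as a mammalian expression vector for overexpressing the oncogenic G12V mutant of human HRAS. In bacteria it is maintained at high copy through a ColE1/pUC-type origin and selected with ampicillin via a β-lactamase gene driven by its own bla promoter. The sequenced record is about 5.9 kb.

The retroviral cassette begins with an MMLV long terminal repeat, followed by a packaging signal (annotated as an MESV Ψ fragment) and a truncated gag segment lacking its start codon, which in this vector family extends the packaging region to improve encapsidation of the genomic RNA without producing Gag protein. The H-Ras (G12V) coding sequence sits directly downstream with no dedicated internal promoter annotated, so it is presumably transcribed from the 5′ LTR, as is usual for pBABE vectors. An SV40 enhancer/early promoter then drives hph, the hygromycin phosphotransferase gene, giving hygromycin selection of transduced or transfected mammalian cells. A second full MMLV LTR closes the cassette; the annotation also places a short ΔU3 LTR fragment immediately before it. Unusually, the plasmid origin and a tiny f1 ori fragment are annotated between hph and the downstream LTR, so they appear to lie within the proviral region. The cloning sites used for the insert are not recorded.

With viral proteins supplied in trans by packaging cells, the plasmid can produce replication-defective retrovirus for stable integration. The record supports its use for constitutive HRAS G12V expression in mammalian cells, deposited in connection with a study of aneuploidy dependence in human cancers.
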