Features (pLannotate 1.2.2; 12 found; start..end, strand, type, name):
      1..470     +  LTR            LTR: long terminal repeat from Moloney murine leukemia virus
    594..868     +  misc_feature   MESV Ψ (fragment): packaging signal of murine embryonic stem cell virus
    935..1351    +  CDS            gag (truncated): truncated Moloney murine leukemia virus (MMLV) gag gene lacking the start codon
   1406..1975    +  CDS            H-Ras (G12V): human oncoprotein generated by the G12V mutation in the small GTPase H-Ras
   2140..2469    +  promoter       SV40 promoter: SV40 enhancer and early promoter
   2543..3565    +  CDS            hph: KHYB_ECOLX - Experimental evidence at protein level: Swiss-Prot protein existence level 1. The aminoglycoside phosphotransferases achieve inactivation of their antibiotic substrates by phosphorylation. Only phosphorylates hygromycin and closely related compounds such as demethyl analogs and destomycin. From Escherichia coli.
   3596..3618    +  rep_origin     f1 ori (fragment): f1 bacteriophage origin of replication; arrow indicates direction of (+) strand synthesis
   3615..4184    +  rep_origin     ori: high-copy-number ColE1/pMB1/pBR322/pUC origin of replication
   4244..4365    +  LTR            3' LTR (ΔU3) (fragment): self-inactivating 3' long terminal repeat (LTR) from Moloney murine leukemia virus
   4366..4835    +  LTR            LTR: long terminal repeat from Moloney murine leukemia virus
   4950..5810    -  CDS            AmpR: β-lactamase; bla; confers resistance to ampicillin, carbenicillin, and related antibiotics
   5811..5915    -  promoter       AmpR promoter: bla
>Addgene plasmid #195143 | pBABE_HRASV12_Hyg | addgene full sequence | sequence record 383927 | Addgene NGS Result
CTGAATATGGGCCAAACAGGATATCTGTGGTAAGCAGTTCCTGCCCCGGCTCAGGGCCAAGAACAGATGG
AACAGCTGAATATGGGCCAAACAGGATATCTGTGGTAAGCAGTTCCTGCCCCGGCTCAGGGCCAAGAACA
GATGGTCCCCAGATGCGGTCCAGCCCTCAGCAGTTTCTAGAGAACCATCAGATGTTTCCAGGGTGCCCCA
AGGACCTGAAATGACCCTGTGCCTTATTTGAACTAACCAATCAGTTCGCTTCTCGCTTCTGTTCGCGCGC
TTCTGCTCCCCGAGCTCAATAAAAGAGCCCACAACCCCTCACTCGGGGCGCCAGTCCTCCGATTGACTGA
GTCGCCCGGGTACCCGTGTATCCAATAAACCCTCTTGCAGTTGCATCCGACTTGTGGTCTCGCTGTTCCT
TGGGAGGGTCTCCTCTGAGTGATTGACTACCCGTCAGCGGGGGTCTTTCATTTGGGGGCTCGTCCGGGAT
CGGGAGACCCCTGCCCAGGGACCACCGACCCACCACCGGGAGGCAAGCTGGCCAGCAACTTATCTGTGTC
TGTCCGATTGTCTAGTGTCTATGACTGATTTTATGCGCCTGCGTCGGTACTAGTTAGCTAACTAGCTCTG
TATCTGGCGGACCCGTGGTGGAACTGACGAGTTCTGAACACCCGGCCGCAACCCTGGGAGACGTCCCAGG
GACTTTGGGGGCCGTTTTTGTGGCCCGACCTGAGGAAGGGAGTCGATGTGGAATCCGACCCCGTCAGGAT
ATGTGGTTCTGGTAGGAGACGAGAACCTAAAACAGTTCCCGCCTCCGTCTGAATTTTTGCTTTCGGTTTG
GAACCGAAGCCGCGCGTCTTGTCTGCTGCAGCGCTGCAGCATCGTTCTGTGTTGTCTCTGTCTGACTGTG
TTTCTGTATTTGTCTGAAAATTAGGGCCAGACTGTTACCACTCCCTTAAGTTTGACCTTAGGTCACTGGA
AAGATGTCGAGCGGATCGCTCACAACCAGTCGGTAGATGTCAAGAAGAGACGTTGGGTTACCTTCTGCTC
TGCAGAATGGCCAACCTTTAACGTCGGATGGCCGCGAGACGGCACCTTTAACCGAGACCTCATCACCCAG
GTTAAGATCAAGGTCTTTTCACCTGGCCCGCATGGACACCCAGACCAGGTCCCCTACATCGTGACCTGGG
AAGCCTTGGCTTTTGACCCCCCTCCCTGGGTCAAGCCCTTTGTACACCCTAAGCCTCCGCCTCCTCTTCC
TCCATCCGCCCCGTCTCTCCCCCTTGAACCTCCTCGTTCGACCCCGCCTCGATCCTCCCTTTATCCAGCC
CTCACTCCTTCTCTAGGCGCCGGCCGGATCCCAGTGTGGTGGTACAGCTTGGGGGGCCAGGGCCGGGGCC
GAGCGATGACGGAATATAAGCTGGTGGTGGTGGGCGCCGTCGGTGTGGGCAAGAGTGCGCTGACCATCCA
GCTGATCCAGAACCATTTTGTGGACGAATACGACCCCACTATAGAGGATTCCTACCGGAAGCAGGTGGTC
ATTGATGGGGAGACGTGCCTGTTGGACATCCTGGATACCGCCGGCCAGGAGGAGTACAGCGCCATGCGGG
ACCAGTACATGCGCACCGGGGAGGGCTTCCTGTGTGTGTTTGCCATCAACAACACCAAGTCTTTTGAGGA
CATCCACCAGTACAGGGAGCAGATCAAACGGGTGAAGGACTCGGATGACGTGCCCATGGTGCTGGTGGGG
AACAAGTGTGACCTGGCTGCACGCACTGTGGAATCTCGGCAGGCTCAGGACCTCGCCCGAAGCTACGGCA
TCCCCTACATCGAGACCTCGGCCAAGACCCGGCAGGGAGTGGAGGATGCCTTCTACACGTTGGTGCGTGA
GATCCGGCAGCACAAGCTGCGGAAGCTGAACCCTCCTGATGAGAGTGGCCCCGGCTGCATGAGCTGCAAG
TGTGTGCTCTCCTGACGCAGCACAAGCTCAGGACATGGAGGTGCCGGATGCAGGAAGGAGGTGCAGACGG
AAGGAGGAGGAAGGAAGGACGGAAGCAAGGAAGGAAGGAAGGGCTGCTGGAGCCCAGTCACCCCCCAAGC
TGTAGGAATTCGCCAGCACAGTGGTCGACCCTGTGGAATGTGTGTCAGTTAGGGTGTGGAAAGTCCCCAG
GCTCCCCAGCAGGCAGAAGTATGCAAAGCATGCATCTCAATTAGTCAGCAACCAGGTGTGGAAAGTCCCC
AGGCTCCCCAGCAGGCAGAAGTATGCAAAGCATGCATCTCAATTAGTCAGCAACCATAGTCCCGCCCCTA
ACTCCGCCCATCCCGCCCCTAACTCCGCCCAGTTCCGCCCATTCTCCGCCCCATGGCTGACTAATTTTTT
TTATTTATGCAGAGGCCGAGGCCGCCTCGGCCTCTGAGCTATTCCAGAAGTAGTGAGGAGGCTTTTTTGG
AGGCCTAGGCTTTTGCAAAAAGCTTGCCAGCTGGGGCGCCCTCTGGTAAGGTTGGGAAGCCCTGCAGATC
TGATCCCGGGGGGCAATGAGATATGAAAAAGCCTGAACTCACCGCGACGTCTGTCGAGAAGTTTCTGATC
GAAAAGTTCGACAGCGTCTCCGACCTGATGCAGCTCTCGGAGGGCGAAGAATCTCGTGCTTTCAGCTTCG
ATGTAGGAGGGCGTGGATATGTCCTGCGGGTAAATAGCTGCGCCGATGGTTTCTACAAAGATCGTTATGT
TTATCGGCACTTTGCATCGGCCGCGCTCCCGATTCCGGAAGTGCTTGACATTGGGGAATTTAGCGAGAGC
CTGACCTATTGCATCTCCCGCCGTGCACAGGGTGTCACGTTGCAAGACCTGCCTGAAACCGAACTGCCCG
CTGTTCTGCAGCCGGTCGCGGAGGCCATGGATGCGATCGCTGCGGCCGATCTTAGCCAGACGAGCGGGTT
CGGCCCATTCGGACCGCAAGGAATCGGTCAATACACTACATGGCGTGATTTCATATGCGCGATTGCTGAT
CCCCATGTGTATCACTGGCAAACTGTGATGGACGACACCGTCAGTGCGTCCGTCGCGCAGGCTCTCGATG
AGCTGATGCTTTGGGCCGAGGACTGCCCCGAAGTCCGGCACCTCGTGCACGCGGATTTCGGCTCCAACAA
TGTCCTGACGGACAATGGCCGCATAACAGCGGTCATTGACTGGAGCGAGGCGATGTTCGGGGATTCCCAA
TACGAGGTCGCCAACATCTTCTTCTGGAGGCCGTGGTTGGCTTGTATGGAGCAGCAGACGCGCTACTTCG
AGCGGAGGCATCCGGAGCTTGCAGGATCGCCGCGGCTCCGGGCGTATATGCTCCGCATTGGTCTTGACCA
ACTCTATCAGAGCTTGGTTGACGGCAATTTCGATGATGCAGCTTGGGCGCAGGGTCGATGCGACGCAATC
GTCCGATCCGGAGCCGGGACTGTCGGGCGTACACAAATCGCCCGCAGAAGCGCGGCCGTCTGGACCGATG
GCTGTGTAGAAGTACTCGCCGATAGTGGAAACCGACGCCCCAGCACTCGTCCGAGGGCAAAGGAATAGAG
TAGATGCCGACCGGGATCTATCGATGCGGCGGGTGTGGTGGTTACGCGTAATCTGCTGCTTGCAAACAAA
AAAACCACCGCTACCAGCGGTGGTTTGTTTGCCGGATCAAGAGCTACCAACTCTTTTTCCGAAGGTAACT
GGCTTCAGCAGAGCGCAGATACCAAATACTGTTCTTCTAGTGTAGCCGTAGTTAGGCCACCACTTCAAGA
ACTCTGTAGCACCGCCTACATACCTCGCTCTGCTAATCCTGTTACCAGTGGCTGCTGCCAGTGGCGATAA
GTCGTGTCTTACCGGGTTGGACTCAAGACGATAGTTACCGGATAAGGCGCAGCGGTCGGGCTGAACGGGG
GGTTCGTGCACACAGCCCAGCTTGGAGCGAACGACCTACACCGAACTGAGATACCTACAGCGTGAGCTAT
GAGAAAGCGCCACGCTTCCCGAAGGGAGAAAGGCGGACAGGTATCCGGTAAGCGGCAGGGTCGGAACAGG
AGAGCGCACGAGGGAGCTTCCAGGGGGAAACGCCTGGTATCTTTATAGTCCTGTCGGGTTTCGCCACCTC
TGACTTGAGCGTCGATTTTTGTGATGCTCGTCAGGGGGGCGGAGCCTATGGAAAAACGCCAGCAACGCAT
CGATAAAATAAAAGATTTTATTTAGTCTCCAGAAAAAGGGGGGAATGAAAGACCCCACCTGTAGGTTTGG
CAAGCTAGCTTAAGTAACGCCATTTTGCAAGGCATGGAAAAATACATAACTGAGAATAGAGAAGTTCAGA
TCAAGGTCAGGAACAGATGGAACAGCTGAATATGGGCCAAACAGGATATCTGTGGTAAGCAGTTCCTGCC
CCGGCTCAGGGCCAAGAACAGATGGAACAGCTGAATATGGGCCAAACAGGATATCTGTGGTAAGCAGTTC
CTGCCCCGGCTCAGGGCCAAGAACAGATGGTCCCCAGATGCGGTCCAGCCCTCAGCAGTTTCTAGAGAAC
CATCAGATGTTTCCAGGGTGCCCCAAGGACCTGAAATGACCCTGTGCCTTATTTGAACTAACCAATCAGT
TCGCTTCTCGCTTCTGTTCGCGCGCTTCTGCTCCCCGAGCTCAATAAAAGAGCCCACAACCCCTCACTCG
GGGCGCCAGTCCTCCGATTGACTGAGTCGCCCGGGTACCCGTGTATCCAATAAACCCTCTTGCAGTTGCA
TCCGACTTGTGGTCTCGCTGTTCCTTGGGAGGGTCTCCTCTGAGTGATTGACTACCCGTCAGCGGGGGTC
TTTCACATGCAGCATGTATCAAAATTAATTTGGTTTTTTTTCTTAAGTATTTACATTAAATGGCCATAGT
GCGGCCGCAAATCAATCTAAAGTATATATGAGTAAACTTGGTCTGACAGTTACCAATGCTTAATCAGTGA
GGCACCTATCTCAGCGATCTGTCTATTTCGTTCATCCATAGTTGCCTGACTCCCCGTCGTGTAGATAACT
ACGATACGGGAGGGCTTACCATCTGGCCCCAGTGCTGCAATGATACCGCGAGACCCACGCTCACCGGCTC
CAGATTTATCAGCAATAAACCAGCCAGCCGGAAGGGCCGAGCGCAGAAGTGGTCCTGCAACTTTATCCGC
CTCCATCCAGTCTATTAATTGTTGCCGGGAAGCTAGAGTAAGTAGTTCGCCAGTTAATAGTTTGCGCAAC
GTTGTTGCCATTGCTACAGGCATCGTGGTGTCACGCTCGTCGTTTGGTATGGCTTCATTCAGCTCCGGTT
CCCAACGATCAAGGCGAGTTACATGATCCCCCATGTTGTGCAAAAAAGCGGTTAGCTCCTTCGGTCCTCC
GATCGTTGTCAGAAGTAAGTTGGCCGCAGTGTTATCACTCATGGTTATGGCAGCACTGCATAATTCTCTT
ACTGTCATGCCATCCGTAAGATGCTTTTCTGTGACTGGTGAGTACTCAACCAAGTCATTCTGAGAATAGT
GTATGCGGCGACCGAGTTGCTCTTGCCCGGCGTCAATACGGGATAATACCGCGCCACATAGCAGAACTTT
AAAAGTGCTCATCATTGGAAAACGTTCTTCGGGGCGAAAACTCTCAAGGATCTTACCGCTGTTGAGATCC
AGTTCGATGTAACCCACTCGTGCACCCAACTGATCTTCAGCATCTTTTACTTTCACCAGCGTTTCTGGGT
GAGCAAAAACAGGAAGGCAAAATGCCGCAAAAAAGGGAATAAGGGCGACACGGAAATGTTGAATACTCAT
ACTCTTCCTTTTTCAATATTATTGAAGCATTTATCAGGGTTATTGTCTCATGAGCGGATACATATTTGAA
TGTATTTAGAAAAATAAACAAATAGGGGTTCCGCGCACATTTCCCCGAAAAGTGCCACCTGCAGC
